Addgene plasmid #100614: YCe1509 HC_Kan_RFP-p6
Purpose: (Empty Backbone) EMMA toolkit part-entry vector position 6
Depositing lab: Yizhi Cai. Depositing organization: University of Edinburgh. Publication: EMMA: An Extensible Mammalian Modular Assembly Toolkit for the Rapid Design and Production of Diverse Expression Vectors. Martella A, Matjusaitis M, Auxillos J, Pollard SM, Cai Y. ACS Synth Biol. 2017 Apr 24. doi: 10.1021/acssynbio.7b00016. PubMed 28418644.
Backbone
  Vector backbone: pSMART HC_Kan
  Vector type: Synthetic Biology
Growth in bacteria
  Bacterial resistance: Kanamycin, 50 μg/mL
  Growth temperature: 37°C
  Growth strain: DH5alpha
  Copy number: High Copy
Gene/Insert
  Gene/Insert name: None
Terms and licenses: Academic/Nonprofit Terms; Industry Terms: Not Available to Industry
Depositor comments: It is used to standardize new parts for EMMA toolkit. New DNA fragments (parts) are cloned into this plasmid replacing the RFP gene through a BsaI Golden Gate reaction. The resulting plasmid will have the part flanked by BsmBI sites and the fusion sites corresponding to position 6 of EMMA platform.
How to cite: YCe1509 HC_Kan_RFP-p6 was a gift from Yizhi Cai (Addgene plasmid # 100614 ; http://n2t.net/addgene:100614 ; RRID:Addgene_100614)
