[The description below was written by a language model from this plasmid's Addgene catalogue record and pLannotate feature annotations shown in this document.]
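Description:
YCe1509 HC_Kan_RFP-p6 is an empty part-entry vector from the EMMA (Extensible Mammalian Modular Assembly) toolkit, built on the pSMART HC_Kan backbone and used for standardising new DNA parts destined for position 6 of the EMMA assembly scheme. It is a small (about 2.9 kb) bacterial cloning plasmid with no mammalian expression elements of its own. Propagation in E. coli relies on a high-copy ColE1/pUC-type origin, and selection on a kanamycin resistance gene (aminoglycoside phosphotransferase) that the annotation places downstream of a cat promoter. As is typical of the pSMART design, transcription terminators (tonB, T7Te, T3Te) flank the marker, the origin and the cloning region, insulating the insert from read-through transcription to or from the backbone.

The cloning site is occupied by a placeholder mRFP1 cassette bounded by BioBrick prefix and suffix sequences. It comprises a residual lacI fragment, a CAP binding site, the lac promoter and operator, the mRFP1 coding sequence, and the rrnB T1 and T7Te terminators, so that colonies carrying the unmodified vector express red fluorescent protein. According to the depositor, a new part is inserted by a BsaI Golden Gate reaction that replaces the RFP gene, which should allow recombinants to be recognised by loss of red colour. In the resulting plasmid the part is flanked by BsmBI sites and the fusion sites specific to position 6, ready for release and ordered assembly with parts from the other positions into mammalian expression vectors. The type IIS sites and fusion sites themselves are not annotated in the feature table, and the record does not state which functional category of part position 6 represents.
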