Features (pLannotate 1.2.2; 15 found; start..end, strand, type, name):
     20..41      +  misc_feature   BioBrick prefix: BioBrick prefix for parts that do not start with "ATG"
     42..129     +  CDS            lacI (fragment): lac repressor; lacI; The lac repressor binds to the lac operator to inhibit transcription in E. coli. This inhibition can be relieved by adding lactose or isopropyl-β-D-thiogalactopyranoside (IPTG).
    142..163     +  protein_bind   CAP binding site: CAP binding activates transcription in the presence of cAMP. E. coli catabolite activator protein
    178..208     +  promoter       lac promoter: promoter for the E. coli lac operon
    216..232     +  protein_bind   lac operator: The lac repressor binds to the lac operator to inhibit transcription in E. coli. This inhibition can be relieved by adding lactose or isopropyl-β-D-thiogalactopyranoside (IPTG). lac repressor encoded by lacI
    268..942     +  CDS            mRFP1: mRFP1 is a basic (constitutively fluorescent) red fluorescent protein published in 2002, derived from Discosoma sp.. It is reported to be a somewhat slowly-maturing monomer with low acid sensitivity.
    990..1061    +  terminator     rrnB T1 terminator: transcription terminator T1 from the E. coli rrnB gene
   1077..1104    +  terminator     T7Te terminator: phage T7 early transcription terminator
   1111..1131    +  misc_feature   BioBrick suffix: universal suffix for all parts
   1214..1245    +  terminator     tonB terminator: bidirectional E. coli tonB-P14 transcription terminator
   1246..1348    +  promoter       cat promoter: promoter of the E. coli cat gene encoding chloramphenicol acetyltransferase
   1349..2162    +  CDS            KanR (fragment): aminoglycoside phosphotransferase; aph(3')-Ia; confers resistance to kanamycin in bacteria or G418 (Geneticin®) in eukaryotes
   2185..2212    +  terminator     T7Te terminator: phage T7 early transcription terminator
   2224..2811    -  rep_origin     ori: high-copy-number ColE1/pMB1/pBR322/pUC origin of replication
   2833..2862    -  terminator     T3Te terminator: phage T3 early transcription terminator
>Addgene plasmid #100614 | YCe1509 HC_Kan_RFP-p6 | addgene full sequence | sequence record 192646 | Addgene NGS Result
ACGTCTCGCCAGAGAGACCGAATTCGCGGCCGCTTCTAGAGCAATACGCAAACCGCCTCTCCCCGCGCGT
TGGCCGATTCATTAATGCAGCTGGCACGACAGGTTTCCCGACTGGAAAGCGGGCAGTGAGCGCAACGCAA
TTAATGTGAGTTAGCTCACTCATTAGGCACCCCAGGCTTTACACTTTATGCTTCCGGCTCGTATGTTGTG
TGGAATTGTGAGCGGATAACAATTTCACACATACTAGAGAAAGAGGAGAAATACTAGATGGCTTCCTCCG
AAGACGTTATCAAAGAGTTCATGCGTTTCAAAGTTCGTATGGAAGGTTCCGTTAACGGTCACGAGTTCGA
AATCGAAGGTGAAGGTGAAGGTCGTCCGTACGAAGGTACCCAGACCGCTAAACTGAAAGTTACCAAAGGT
GGTCCGCTGCCGTTCGCTTGGGACATCCTGTCCCCGCAGTTCCAGTACGGTTCCAAAGCTTACGTTAAAC
ACCCGGCTGACATCCCGGACTACCTGAAACTGTCCTTCCCGGAAGGTTTCAAATGGGAACGTGTTATGAA
CTTCGAAGACGGTGGTGTTGTTACCGTTACCCAGGACTCCTCCCTGCAAGACGGTGAGTTCATCTACAAA
GTTAAACTGCGTGGTACCAACTTCCCGTCCGACGGTCCGGTTATGCAGAAAAAAACCATGGGTTGGGAAG
CTTCCACCGAACGTATGTACCCGGAAGACGGTGCTCTGAAAGGTGAAATCAAAATGCGTCTGAAACTGAA
AGACGGTGGTCACTACGACGCTGAAGTTAAAACCACCTACATGGCTAAAAAACCGGTTCAGCTGCCGGGT
GCTTACAAAACCGACATCAAACTGGACATCACCTCCCACAACGAAGACTACACCATCGTTGAACAGTACG
AACGTGCTGAAGGTCGTCACTCCACCGGTGCTTAATAACGCTGATAGTGCTAGTGTAGATCGCTACTAGA
GCCAGGCATCAAATAAAACGAAAGGCTCAGTCGAAAGACTGGGCCTTTCGTTTTATCTGTTGTTTGTCGG
TGAACGCTCTCTACTAGAGTCACACTGGCTCACCTTCGGGTGGGCCTTTCTGCGTTTATATACTAGTAGC
GGCCGCTGCAGGGTCTCTCAGCCGAGACGGACGAATTCTCTAGATATCGCTCAATACTGACCATTTAAAT
CATACCTGACCTCCATAGCAGAAAGTCAAAAGCCTCCGACCGGAGGCTTTTGACTTGATCGGCACGTAAG
AGGTTCCAACTTTCACCATAATGAAATAAGATCACTACCGGGCGTATTTTTTGAGTTATCGAGATTTTCA
GGAGCTAAGGAAGCTAAAATGAGCCATATTCAACGGGAAACGTCTTGCTCGAGGCCGCGATTAAATTCCA
ACATGGATGCTGATTTATATGGGTATAAATGGGCTCGCGATAATGTCGGGCAATCAGGTGCGACAATCTA
TCGATTGTATGGGAAGCCCGATGCGCCAGAGTTGTTTCTGAAACATGGCAAAGGTAGCGTTGCCAATGAT
GTTACAGATGAGATGGTCAGGCTAAACTGGCTGACGGAATTTATGCCTCTTCCGACCATCAAGCATTTTA
TCCGTACTCCTGATGATGCATGGTTACTCACCACTGCGATCCCAGGGAAAACAGCATTCCAGGTATTAGA
AGAATATCCTGATTCAGGTGAAAATATTGTTGATGCGCTGGCAGTGTTCCTGCGCCGGTTGCATTCGATT
CCTGTTTGTAATTGTCCTTTTAACGGCGATCGCGTATTTCGTCTCGCTCAGGCGCAATCACGAATGAATA
ACGGTTTGGTTGGTGCGAGTGATTTTGATGACGAGCGTAATGGCTGGCCTGTTGAACAAGTCTGGAAAGA
AATGCATAAGCTTTTGCCATTCTCACCGGATTCAGTCGTCACTCATGGTGATTTCTCACTTGATAACCTT
ATTTTTGACGAGGGGAAATTAATAGGTTGTATTGATGTTGGACGAGTCGGAATCGCAGACCGATACCAGG
ATCTTGCCATCCTATGGAACTGCCTCGGTGAGTTTTCTCCTTCATTACAGAAACGGCTTTTTCAAAAATA
TGGTATTGATAATCCTGATATGAATAAATTGCAGTTTCACTTGATGCTCGATGAGTTTTTCTGAGGGCCC
AAATGTAATCACCTGGCTCACCTTCGGGTGGGCCTTTCTGCGTTGCTGGCGTTTTTCCATAGGCTCCGCC
CCCCTGACGAGCATCACAAAAATCGATGCTCAAGTCAGAGGTGGCGAAACCCGACAGGACTATAAAGATA
CCAGGCGTTTCCCCCTGGAAGCTCCCTCGTGCGCTCTCCTGTTCCGACCCTGCCGCTTACCGGATACCTG
TCCGCCTTTCTCCCTTCGGGAAGCGTGGCGCTTTCTCATAGCTCACGCTGTAGGTATCTCAGTTCGGTGT
AGGTCGTTCGCTCCAAGCTGGGCTGTGTGCACGAACCCCCCGTTCAGCCCGACCGCTGCGCCTTATCCGG
TAACTATCGTCTTGAGTCCAACCCGGTAAGACACGACTTATCGCCACTGGCAGCAGCCACTGGTAACAGG
ATTAGCAGAGCGAGGTATGTAGGCGGTGCTACAGAGTTCTTGAAGTGGTGGCCTAACTACGGCTACACTA
GAAGAACAGTATTTGGTATCTGCGCTCTGCTGAAGCCAGTTACCTCGGAAAAAGAGTTGGTAGCTCTTGA
TCCGGCAAACAAACCACCGCTGGTAGCGGTGGTTTTTTTGTTTGCAAGCAGCAGATTACGCGCAGAAAAA
AAGGATCTCAAGAAGATCCTTTGATTTTCTACCGAAGAAAGGCCCACCCGTGAAGGTGAGCCAGTGAGTT
GATTGCAGTCCAGTTACGCTGGAGTCTGAGGCTCGTCCTGAATGATATCAAGCTTGAATTCGTT
